>Addgene plasmid #159572 | R701-X23-566: His6-MBP-tev-Avi-Hs.KRAS4b(2-188) Q61L | addgene full sequence | sequence record 313156 | Addgene NGS Result
TTAATACGACTCACTATAGGGGAATTGTGAGCGGATAACAATTCCCCTCTAGAAATAATTTTGTTTAACT
TTAAGAAGGAGATATACATATGAGATCCCATCACCATCACCATCACGGCAAAATCGAAGAAGGTAAACTG
GTAATCTGGATTAACGGCGATAAAGGCTATAACGGTCTCGCTGAAGTCGGTAAGAAATTCGAGAAAGATA
CCGGAATTAAAGTCACCGTTGAGCATCCGGATAAACTGGAAGAGAAATTCCCACAGGTTGCGGCAACTGG
CGATGGCCCTGACATTATCTTCTGGGCACACGACCGCTTTGGTGGCTACGCTCAATCTGGCCTGTTGGCT
GAAATCACCCCGGACAAAGCGTTCCAGGACAAGCTGTATCCGTTTACCTGGGATGCCGTACGTTACAACG
GCAAGCTGATTGCTTACCCGATCGCTGTTGAAGCGTTATCGCTGATTTATAACAAAGATCTGCTGCCGAA
CCCGCCAAAAACCTGGGAAGAGATCCCGGCGCTGGATAAAGAACTGAAAGCGAAAGGTAAGAGCGCGCTG
ATGTTCAACCTGCAAGAACCGTACTTCACCTGGCCGCTGATTGCTGCTGACGGGGGTTATGCGTTCAAGT
ATGAAAACGGCAAGTACGACATTAAAGACGTGGGCGTGGATAACGCTGGCGCGAAAGCGGGTCTGACCTT
CCTGGTTGACCTGATTAAAAACAAACACATGAATGCAGACACCGATTACTCCATCGCAGAAGCTGCCTTT
AATAAAGGCGAAACAGCGATGACCATCAACGGCCCGTGGGCATGGTCCAACATCGACACCAGCAAAGTGA
ATTATGGTGTAACGGTACTGCCGACCTTCAAGGGTCAACCATCCAAACCGTTCGTTGGCGTGCTGAGCGC
AGGTATTAACGCCGCCAGTCCGAACAAAGAGCTGGCAAAAGAGTTCCTCGAAAACTATCTGCTGACTGAT
GAAGGTCTGGAAGCGGTTAATAAAGACAAACCGCTGGGTGCCGTAGCGCTGAAGTCTTACGAGGAAGAGT
TGGCGAAAGATCCACGTATTGCCGCCACCATGGAAAACGCCCAGAAAGGTGAAATCATGCCGAACATCCC
GCAGATGTCCGCTTTCTGGTATGCCGTGCGTACTGCGGTGATCAACGCCGCCAGCGGTCGTCAGACTGTC
GATGAAGCCCTGAAAGACGCGCAGACTAATTCGGGATCTGATATCACAAGTTTGTACAAAAAAGTTGGCG
AAAACCTGTACTTCCAAGGCCTGAACGACATCTTCGAGGCTCAGAAAATCGAATGGCACGAAGGCACTGA
ATATAAACTTGTGGTAGTTGGAGCTGGTGGCGTAGGCAAGAGTGCCTTGACGATACAGCTAATTCAGAAT
CATTTTGTGGACGAATATGATCCAACAATAGAGGATTCCTACAGGAAGCAAGTAGTAATTGATGGAGAAA
CCTGTCTCTTGGATATTCTCGACACAGCAGGTCTAGAGGAGTACAGTGCAATGAGGGACCAGTACATGAG
GACTGGGGAGGGCTTTCTTTGTGTATTTGCCATAAATAATACTAAATCATTTGAAGATATTCACCATTAT
AGAGAACAAATTAAAAGAGTTAAGGACTCTGAAGATGTACCTATGGTCCTAGTAGGAAATAAATGTGATT
TGCCTTCTAGAACAGTAGACACAAAACAGGCTCAGGACTTAGCAAGAAGTTATGGAATTCCTTTTATTGA
AACATCAGCAAAGACAAGACAGGGTGTTGATGATGCCTTCTATACATTAGTTCGAGAAATTCGAAAACAT
AAAGAAAAGATGAGCAAAGATGGTAAAAAGAAGAAAAAGAAGTCAAAGACAAAGTGTGTAATTATGTAAT
CAACTTTCTTGTACAAAGTGGTGATATCGCTAGCTAGATAGCTAGAAGCTTGCGGCCGCACAGCTGTATA
CACGTGCAAGCCAGCCAGAACTCGCTCCTGAAGACCCAGAGGATCTCGAGCACCACCACCACCACCACTA
ATGTTAATTAAGTTGGGCGTTCCTAGGCTGATAAAACAGAATTTGCCTGGCGGCAGTAGCGCGGTGGTCC
CACCTGACCCCATGCCGAACTCAGAAGTGAAACGCCGTAGCGCCGATGGTAGTGTGGGGTCTCCCCATGC
GAGAGTAGGGAACTGCCAGGCATCAAATAAAACGAAAGGCTCAGTCGAAAGACTGGGCCTTTCGTTTTAT
CTGTTGTTTGTCGGTGAACGCTCTCCTGAGTAGGACAAATCCGCCGGGAGCGGATTTGAACGTTGCGAAG
CAACGGCCCGGAGGGTGGCGGGCAGGACGCCCGCCATAAACTGCCAGGCATCAAATTAAGCAGAAGGCCA
TCCTGACGGATGGCCTTTTTGCGTTTCTACAAACTCTTTTGTTTATTTTTCTAAATACATTCAAATATGT
ATCCGCTGAGCAATAACTAGCATAACCCCTTGGGGCCTCTAAACGGGTCTTGAGGGGTTTTTTGCTGAAA
GGAGGAACTATATCCGGATTGGCGAATGGG
[124 nt withheld, positions 2551-2674]
C
[91 nt withheld, positions 2676-2766]
A
[49 nt withheld, positions 2768-2816]
CCTTTGACGTTGGAGTCCACGTTCTTT
[37 nt withheld, positions 2844-2880]
ACCCTATCTCGGTCTATTCTTTTGATTTATAAGGGATTTTGCCGATTTCGGCCTATTGGTTAAAAAATGA
GCTGATTTAACAAAAATTTAACGCGAATTTTAACAAAATATTAACGTTTACAATTTCTGGCGGCACGATG
GCATGAGATTATCAAAAAGGATCTTCACCTAGATCCTTTTAAATTAAAAATGAAGTTTTAAATCAATCTA
AAGTATATATGAGTAAACTTGGTCTGACAGTTACCAATGCTTAATCAGTGAGGCACCTATCTCAGCGATC
TGTCTATTTCGTTCATCCATAGTTGCCTGACTCCCCGTCGTGTAGATAACTACGATACGGGAGGGCTTAC
CATCTGGCCCCAGTGCTGCAATGATACCGCGAGACCCACGCTCACCGGCTCCAGATTTATCAGCAATAAA
CCAGCCAGCCGGAAGGGCCGAGCGCAGAAGTGGTCCTGCAACTTTATCCGCCTCCATCCAGTCTATTAAT
TGTTGCCGGGAAGCTAGAGTAAGTAGTTCGCCAGTTAATAGTTTGCGCAACGTTGTTGCCATTGCTACAG
GCATCGTGGTGTCACGCTCGTCGTTTGGTATGGCTTCATTCAGCTCCGGTTCCCAACGATCAAGGCGAGT
TACATGATCCCCCATGTTGTGCAAAAAAGCGGTTAGCTCCTTCGGTCCTCCGATCGTTGTCAGAAGTAAG
TTGGCCGCAGTGTTATCACTCATGGTTATGGCAGCACTGCATAATTCTCTTACTGTCATGCCATCCGTAA
GATGCTTTTCTGTGACTGGTGAGTACTCAACCAAGTCATTCTGAGAATAGTGTATGCGGCGACCGAGTTG
CTCTTGCCCGGCGTCAATACGGGATAATACCGCGCCACATAGCAGAACTTTAAAAGTGCTCATCATTGGA
AAACGTTCTTCGGGGCGAAAACTCTCAAGGATCTTACCGCTGTTGAGATCCAGTTCGATGTAACCCACTC
GTGCACCCAACTGATCTTCAGCATCTTTTACTTTCACCAGCGTTTCTGGGTGAGCAAAAACAGGAAGGCA
AAATGCCGCAAAAAAGGGAATAAGGGCGACACGGAAATGTTGAATACTCATACTCTTCCTTTTTCAATCA
TGATTGAAGCATTTATCAGGGTTATTGTCTCATGAGCGGATACATATTTGAATGTATTTAGAAAAATAAA
CAAATAGGTCATGACCAAAATCCCTTAACGTGAGTTTTCGTTCCACTGAGCGTCAGACCCCGTAGAAAAG
ATCAAAGGATCTTCTTGAGATCCTTTTTTTCTGCGCGTAATCTGCTGCTTGCAAACAAAAAAACCACCGC
TACCAGCGGTGGTTTGTTTGCCGGATCAAGAGCTACCAACTCTTTTTCCGAAGGTAACTGGCTTCAGCAG
AGCGCAGATACCAAATACTGTCCTTCTAGTGTAGCCGTAGTTAGGCCACCACTTCAAGAACTCTGTAGCA
CCGCCTACATACCTCGCTCTGCTAATCCTGTTACCAGTGGCTGCTGCCAGTGGCGATAAGTCGTGTCTTA
CCGGGTTGGACTCAAGACGATAGTTACCGGATAAGGCGCAGCGGTCGGGCTGAACGGGGGGTTCGTGCAC
ACAGCCCAGCTTGGAGCGAACGACCTACACCGAACTGAGATACCTACAGCGTGAGCTATGAGAAAGCGCC
ACGCTTCCCGAAGGGAGAAAGGCGGACAGGTATCCGGTAAGCGGCAGGGTCGGAACAGGAGAGCGCACGA
GGGAGCTTCCAGGGGGAAACGCCTGGTATCTTTATAGTCCTGTCGGGTTTCGCCACCTCTGACTTGAGCG
TCGATTTTTGTGATGCTCGTCAGGGGGGCGGAGCCTATGGAAAAACGCCAGCAACGCGGCCTTTTTACGG
TTCCTGGCCTTTTGCTGGCCTTTTGCTCACATGTTCTTTCCTGCGTTATCCCCTGATTCTGTGGATAACC
GTATTACCGCCTTTGAGTGAGCTGATACCGCTCGCCGCAGCCGAACGACCGAGCGCAGCGAGTCAGTGAG
CGAGGAAGCGGAAGAGCGCCTGATGCGGTATTTTCTCCTTACGCATCTGTGCGGTATTTCACACCGCAAT
GGTGCACTCTCAGTACAATCTGCTCTGATGCCGCATAGTTAAGCCAGTATACACTCCGCTATCGCTACGT
GACTGGGTCATGGCTGCGCCCCGACACCCGCCAACACCCGCTGACGCGCCCTGACGGGCTTGTCTGCTCC
CGGCATCCGCTTACAGACAAGCTGTGACCGTCTCCGGGAGCTGCATGTGTCAGAGGTTTTCACCGTCATC
ACCGAAACGCGCGAGGCAGCTGCGGTAAAGCTCATCAGCGTGGTCGTGAAGCGATTCACAGATGTCTGCC
TGTTCATCCGCGTCCAGCTCGTTGAGTTTCTCCAGAAGCGTTAATGTCTGGCTTCTGATAAAGCGGGCCA
TGTTAAGGGCGGTTTTTTCCTGTTTGGTCACTGATGCCTCCGTGTAAGGGGGATTTCTGTTCATGGGGGT
AATGATACCGATGAAACGAGAGAGGATGCTCACGATACGGGTTACTGATGATGAACATGCCCGGTTACTG
GAACGTTGTGAGGGTAAACAACTGGCGGTATGGATGCGGCGGGACCAGAGAAAAATCACTCAGGGTCAAT
GCCAGCGCTTCGTTAATACAGATGTAGGTGTTCCACAGGGTAGCCAGCAGCATCCTGCGATGCAGATCCG
GAACATAATGGTGCAGGGCGCTGACTTCCGCGTTTCCAGACTTTACGAAACACGGAAACCGAAGACCATT
CATGTTGTTGCTCAGGTCGCAGACGTTTTGCAGCAGCAGTCGCTTCACGTTCGCTCGCGTATCGGTGATT
CATTCTGCTAACCAGTAAGGCAACCCCGCCAGCCTAGCCGGGTCCTCAACGACAGGAGCACGATCATGCT
AGTCATGCCCCGCGCCCACCGGAAGGAGCTGACTGGGTTGAAGGCTCTCAAGGGCATCGGTCGAGATCCC
GGTGCCTAATGAGTGAGCTAACTTACATTAATTGCGTTGCGCTCACTGCCCGCTTTCCAGTCGGGAAACC
TGTCGTGCCAGCTGCATTAATGAATCGGCCAACGCGCGGGGAGAGGCGGTTTGCGTATTGGGCGCCAGGG
TGGTTTTTCTTTTCACCAGTGAGACGGGCAACAGCTGATTGCCCTTCACCGCCTGGCCCTGAGAGAGTTG
CAGCAAGCGGTCCACGCTGGTTTGCCCCAGCAGGCGAAAATCCTGTTTGATGGTGGTTAACGGCGGGATA
TAACATGAGCTGTCTTCGGTATCGTCGTATCCCACTACCGAGATGTCCGCACCAACGCGCAGCCCGGACT
CGGTAATGGCGCGCATTGCGCCCAGCGCCATCTGATCGTTGGCAACCAGCATCGCAGTGGGAACGATGCC
CTCATTCAGCATTTGCATGGTTTGTTGAAAACCGGACATGGCACTCCAGTCGCCTTCCCGTTCCGCTATC
GGCTGAATTTGATTGCGAGTGAGATATTTATGCCAGCCAGCCAGACGCAGACGCGCCGAGACAGAACTTA
ATGGGCCCGCTAACAGCGCGATTTGCTGGTGACCCAATGCGACCAGATGCTCCACGCCCAGTCGCGTACC
GTCTTCATGGGAGAAAATAATACTGTTGATGGGTGTCTGGTCAGAGACATCAAGAAATAACGCCGGAACA
TTAGTGCAGGCAGCTTCCACAGCAATGGCATCCTGGTCATCCAGCGGATAGTTAATGATCAGCCCACTGA
CGCGTTGCGCGAGAAGATTGTGCACCGCCGCTTTACAGGCTTCGACGCCGCTTCGTTCTACCATCGACAC
CACCACGCTGGCACCCAGTTGATCGGCGCGAGATTTAATCGCCGCGACAATTTGCGACGGCGCGTGCAGG
GCCAGACTGGAGGTGGCAACGCCAATCAGCAACGACTGTTTGCCCGCCAGTTGTTGTGCCACGCGGTTGG
GAATGTAATTCAGCTCCGCCATCGCCGCTTCCACTTTTTCCCGCGTTTTCGCAGAAACGTGGCTGGCCTG
GTTCACCACGCGGGAAACGGTCTGATAAGAGACACCGGCATACTCTGCGACATCGTATAACGTTACTGGT
TTCACATTCACCACCCTGAATTGACTCTCTTCCGGGCGCTATCATGCCATACCGCGAAAGGTTTTGCGCC
ATTCGATGGTGTCCGGGATCTCGACGCTCTCCCTTATGCGACTCCTGCATTAGGAAGCAGCCCAGTAGTA
GGTTGAGGCCGTTGAGCACCGCCGCCGCAAGGAATGGTGCATGCAAGGAGATGGCGCCCAACAGTCCCCC
GGCCACGGGGCCTGCCACCATACCCACGCCGAAACAAGCGCTCATGAGCCCGAAGTGGCGAGCCCGATCT
TCCCCATCGGTGATGTCGGCGATATAGGCGCCAGCAACCGCACCTGTGGCGCCGGTGATGCCGGCCACGA
TGCGTCCGGCGTAGAGGATCGAGATCGATCTCGATCCCGCGAAA
Features (pLannotate 1.2.2; 28 found; start..end, strand, type, name):
      2..20      +  promoter       T7 promoter: promoter for bacteriophage T7 RNA polymerase
     21..45      +  protein_bind   lac operator: The lac repressor binds to the lac operator to inhibit transcription in E. coli. This inhibition can be relieved by adding lactose or isopropyl-β-D-thiogalactopyranoside (IPTG). lac repressor encoded by lacI
     60..82      +  RBS            RBS: efficient ribosome binding site from bacteriophage T7 gene 10 (Olins and Rangwala, 1989)
     99..116     +  CDS            7xHis (fragment): 6xHis affinity tag
    120..1217    +  CDS            MBP: maltose binding protein from E. coli; malE (mutated); This version of the gene does not encode a signal sequence, so MBP will remain in the cytosol.
   1237..1254    +  protein_bind   attB1 (fragment): mutant version of attB; core recombination site for the Gateway® BP reaction BP Clonase™
   1260..1276    +  CDS            TEV site (fragment): tobacco etch virus (TEV) protease recognition and cleavage site
   1278..1322    +  CDS            AviTag™: peptide tag that allows for enzymatic biotinylation
   1326..1889    +  CDS            K-Ras: human small GTPase proto-oncoprotein
   1894..1911    -  protein_bind   attB2 (fragment): mutant version of attB; core recombination site for the Gateway® BP reaction BP Clonase™
   2011..2028    +  CDS            9xHis (fragment): 9xHis affinity tag
   2075..2190    +  ncRNA          5S rRNA: Accession: RF00001 - 5S ribosomal RNA
   2194..2280    +  terminator     rrnB T1 terminator: Escherichia coli rrnB; transcription terminator T1 from the E. coli rrnB gene
   2372..2399    +  terminator     rrnB T2 terminator: transcription terminator T2 from the E. coli rrnB gene
   2418..2457    +  promoter       AmpR promoter (fragment): bla
   2467..2514    +  terminator     T7 terminator: transcription terminator for bacteriophage T7 RNA polymerase
   2551..3006    +  rep_origin     f1 ori (sequence partly withheld): f1 bacteriophage origin of replication; arrow indicates direction of (+) strand synthesis
   3121..3981    -  CDS            AmpR: β-lactamase; bla; confers resistance to ampicillin, carbenicillin, and related antibiotics
   3982..4074    -  promoter       AmpR promoter: bla
   4155..4743    +  rep_origin     ori: high-copy-number ColE1/pMB1/pBR322/pUC origin of replication
   4929..5068    -  misc_feature   bom: basis of mobility region from pBR322
   5170..5361    -  CDS            rop: Rop protein, which maintains plasmids at low copy number; rop
   5378..5758    +  CDS            YPB1_ECOLX: Protein predicted: Swiss-Prot protein existence level 4. From Escherichia coli.
   5820..5884    -  CDS            TcR (fragment): tetracycline efflux protein; tet; confers resistance to tetracycline
   5899..5920    -  protein_bind   CAP binding site: CAP binding activates transcription in the presence of cAMP. E. coli catabolite activator protein
   5933..7015    -  CDS            lacI: lac repressor; lacI; The lac repressor binds to the lac operator to inhibit transcription in E. coli. This inhibition can be relieved by adding lactose or isopropyl-β-D-thiogalactopyranoside (IPTG).
   7016..7093    -  promoter       lacI promoter: lacI
   7101..7380    -  CDS            TcR (fragment): tetracycline efflux protein; tet; confers resistance to tetracycline
