[The description below was written by a language model from this plasmid's Addgene catalogue record and pLannotate feature annotations shown in this document.]
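Description:
R701-X23-566 is a 7.4 kb bacterial expression plasmid built by Gateway cloning into the pDest-566 destination backbone, designed to produce a tagged form of human KRAS4b carrying the oncogenic Q61L substitution in E. coli. It is maintained under ampicillin selection through a β-lactamase gene. Replication relies on a ColE1/pBR322-type origin accompanied by the bom region and the rop gene, which is consistent with the low copy number listed in the record. An f1 origin is also present, and short tetracycline-resistance fragments appear to be non-functional remnants of the pBR322-derived backbone.

Expression is driven by a T7 promoter followed by a lac operator and the strong T7 gene 10 ribosome binding site. A plasmid-borne lacI gene supplies repressor, so transcription is held off until IPTG induction in a host that provides T7 RNA polymerase. The open reading frame encodes an N-terminal His6 tag and a signal-less, cytosolic maltose binding protein, which aid affinity purification and solubility. These are followed by the attB1 recombination scar, a TEV protease cleavage site, an AviTag for site-specific enzymatic biotinylation, and KRAS4b residues 2–188. TEV cleavage removes His6-MBP while leaving the AviTag on KRAS, giving protein that can be biotinylated for immobilisation or capture. The insert ends before attB2, so the downstream His-tag fragment annotated in the backbone is presumably not part of the product. The rrnB T1/T2 and T7 terminators lie downstream. The associated work concerns producing KRAS4b for biophysical studies, and this construct suits preparation of the GTPase-impaired Q61L mutant for such assays.
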