Addgene plasmid #159572: R701-X23-566: His6-MBP-tev-Avi-Hs.KRAS4b(2-188) Q61L
Purpose: E. coli protein expression of His6-MBP-tev-Avi-Hs.KRAS4b(2-188) Q61L
Depositing lab: Dominic Esposito. Depositing organization: National Cancer Institute (NCI). Publication: Farnesylated and methylated KRAS4b: high yield production of protein suitable for biophysical studies of prenylated protein-lipid interactions. Gillette WK, Esposito D, Abreu Blanco M, Alexander P, Bindu L, Bittner C, Chertov O, Frank PH, Grose C, Jones JE, Meng Z, Perkins S, Van Q, Ghirlando R, Fivash M, Nissley DV, McCormick F, Holderfield M, Stephen AG. Sci Rep. 2015 Nov 2;5:15916. doi: 10.1038/srep15916. PubMed 26522388.
Backbone
  Vector backbone: pDest-566
  Vector type: Bacterial Expression
Growth in bacteria
  Bacterial resistance: Ampicillin, 100 μg/mL
  Growth temperature: 37°C
  Growth strain: DH5alpha
  Copy number: Low Copy
Gene/Insert
  Gene/Insert name: His6-MBP-tev-Avi-Hs.KRAS4b(2-188) Q61L
  Species: H. sapiens (human)
  Mutation: Q61L
  Entrez Gene: KRAS (a.k.a. 'C-K-RAS, C-K-RAS, CFC2, K-RAS2A, K-RAS2B, K-RAS4A, K-RAS4B, K-Ras, K-Ras 2, KI-RAS, KRAS1, KRAS2, NS, NS3, OES, RALD, RASK2, c-Ki-ras, c-Ki-ras2)
  Tag / fusion protein: His6-MBP-tev-Avi (N terminal on insert)
  Cloning method: Gateway Cloning
Terms and licenses: Academic/Nonprofit Terms; Industry Terms: Not Available to Industry
How to cite: R701-X23-566: His6-MBP-tev-Avi-Hs.KRAS4b(2-188) Q61L was a gift from Dominic Esposito (Addgene plasmid # 159572 ; http://n2t.net/addgene:159572 ; RRID:Addgene_159572)
